Addgene plasmid #207290: pHCMV_LUHF_GPC
Purpose: Mammalian expression of Lujo virus GPC protein
Depositing lab: Feng Zhang. Depositing organization: Broad Institute. Publication: Cell type-specific delivery by modular envelope design. Strebinger D, Frangieh CJ, Friedrich MJ, Faure G, Macrae RK, Zhang F. Nat Commun. 2023 Aug 23;14(1):5141. doi: 10.1038/s41467-023-40788-8. PubMed 37612276.
Backbone
  Vector backbone: pHCMV
  Backbone manufacturer: Clontech
  Backbone size w/o insert (bp): 4764
  Vector type: Mammalian Expression
Growth in bacteria
  Bacterial resistance: Ampicillin, 100 μg/mL
  Growth temperature: 37°C
  Growth strain: NEB Stable
  Copy number: High Copy
Gene/Insert
  Gene/Insert name: LUHF_GPC
  Species: Lujo Virus
  Insert size (bp): 1362
  Mutation: mammalian codon optimization
  Promoter: CMV promoter
  Cloning method: Restriction Enzyme; 5′ cloning site EcoRI (not destroyed); 3′ cloning site BglII (not destroyed)
Resource information
  A portion of this plasmid was derived from a plasmid made by: synthesis
Terms and licenses: Academic/Nonprofit Terms; Industry Terms: Not Available to Industry
How to cite: pHCMV_LUHF_GPC was a gift from Feng Zhang (Addgene plasmid # 207290 ; http://n2t.net/addgene:207290 ; RRID:Addgene_207290)
