[The description below was written by a language model from this plasmid's Addgene catalogue record and pLannotate feature annotations shown in this document.]
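Description:
pHCMV_LUHF_GPC is a mammalian expression plasmid built on the pHCMV backbone that drives production of the Lujo virus glycoprotein precursor (GPC), the arenavirus envelope protein. The 1,362 bp insert was made by synthesis, codon-optimized for mammalian cells, and cloned between EcoRI and BglII sites that remain intact. The full construct is about 6.1 kb.

Expression is controlled by the human cytomegalovirus immediate-early enhancer and promoter, followed by a rabbit β-globin intron, which typically improves mRNA processing and expression. A short β-globin exon fragment lies just upstream of the cloning region, and transcripts end at the rabbit β-globin polyadenylation signal. The automated feature table does not annotate the GPC coding sequence itself. However, the unannotated gap between the globin fragment and the poly(A) signal is about the right size to hold the insert.

The rest of the plasmid is pBluescript-like. It carries a high-copy ColE1/pUC origin and an ampicillin resistance gene with its own promoter for propagation and selection in E. coli. It also contains an f1 origin and remnants of the lac promoter/operator, lacZα, lacI, a T7 promoter and a multiple cloning site, none of which has a role in mammalian expression. No mammalian selection marker is annotated, so the plasmid appears suited to transient transfection.

The stated purpose is simply mammalian expression of Lujo virus GPC. The associated publication concerns modular envelope design for cell type-specific delivery, which suggests the glycoprotein is used as a candidate envelope for pseudotyping viral or virus-like particles, although the record does not say this explicitly.
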