Features (pLannotate 1.2.2; 16 found; start..end, strand, type, name):
     97..476     +  enhancer       CMV enhancer: human cytomegalovirus immediate early enhancer
    477..680     +  promoter       CMV promoter: human cytomegalovirus (CMV) immediate early promoter
    792..1364    +  intron         β-globin intron: intron from rabbit β-globin gene
   1368..1457    +  CDS            HBB (fragment): HBB_COLGU - Experimental evidence at transcript level: Swiss-Prot protein existence level 2. Involved in oxygen transport from the lung to the various peripheral tissues. From Colobus guereza (Mantled guereza) (Eastern black-and-white colobus monkey).
   2896..2951    +  polyA_signal   β-globin poly(A) signal: rabbit β-globin polyadenylation signal (Gil and Proudfoot, 1987)
   3333..3349    -  protein_bind   lac operator: The lac repressor binds to the lac operator to inhibit transcription in E. coli. This inhibition can be relieved by adding lactose or isopropyl-β-D-thiogalactopyranoside (IPTG). lac repressor encoded by lacI
   3357..3387    -  promoter       lac promoter: promoter for the E. coli lac operon
   3402..3423    -  protein_bind   CAP binding site: CAP binding activates transcription in the presence of cAMP. E. coli catabolite activator protein
   3436..3528    -  CDS            lacI (fragment): lac repressor; lacI; The lac repressor binds to the lac operator to inhibit transcription in E. coli. This inhibition can be relieved by adding lactose or isopropyl-β-D-thiogalactopyranoside (IPTG).
   3711..4299    -  rep_origin     ori: high-copy-number ColE1/pMB1/pBR322/pUC origin of replication
   4470..5330    -  CDS            AmpR: β-lactamase; bla; confers resistance to ampicillin, carbenicillin, and related antibiotics
   5331..5435    -  promoter       AmpR promoter: bla
   5488..5916    -  rep_origin     f1 ori (sequence partly withheld): f1 bacteriophage origin of replication; arrow indicates direction of (+) strand synthesis
   5921..6076    -  CDS            lacZα (fragment): LacZα fragment of β-galactosidase; lacZ fragment
   6084..6102    +  promoter       T7 promoter: promoter for bacteriophage T7 RNA polymerase
   6111..14      +  misc_feature   MCS (fragment) (across the origin): pBluescript multiple cloning site
>Addgene plasmid #207290 | pHCMV_LUHF_GPC | addgene full sequence | sequence record 407385 | Addgene NGS Result
GCGGCCGCTCTAGAGAGCTTGGCCCATTGCATACGTTGTATCCATATCATAATATGTACATTTATATTGG
CTCATGTCCAACATTACCGCCATGTTGACATTGATTATTGACTAGTTATTAATAGTAATCAATTACGGGG
TCATTAGTTCATAGCCCATATATGGAGTTCCGCGTTACATAACTTACGGTAAATGGCCCGCCTGGCTGAC
CGCCCAACGACCCCCGCCCATTGACGTCAATAATGACGTATGTTCCCATAGTAACGCCAATAGGGACTTT
CCATTGACGTCAATGGGTGGAGTATTTACGGTAAACTGCCCACTTGGCAGTACATCAAGTGTATCATATG
CCAAGTACGCCCCCTATTGACGTCAATGACGGTAAATGGCCCGCCTGGCATTATGCCCAGTACATGACCT
TATGGGACTTTCCTACTTGGCAGTACATCTACGTATTAGTCATCGCTATTACCATGGTGATGCGGTTTTG
GCAGTACATCAATGGGCGTGGATAGCGGTTTGACTCACGGGGATTTCCAAGTCTCCACCCCATTGACGTC
AATGGGAGTTTGTTTTGGCACCAAAATCAACGGGACTTTCCAAAATGTCGTAACAACTCCGCCCCATTGA
CGCAAATGGGCGGTAGGCGTGTACGGTGGGAGGTCTATATAAGCAGAGCTCGTTTAGTGAACCGTCAGAT
CGCCTGGACACGCCATCCACGCTGTTTTGACCTCCATAGATGACACCGGGACCGATCCAGCCTCCGGTCG
ACCGATCCTGAGAACTTCAGGGTGAGTTTGGGGACCCTTGATTGTTCTTTCTTTTTCGCTATTGTAAAAT
TCATGTTATATGGAGGGGGCAAAGTTTTCAGGGTGTTGTTTAGAATGGGAAGATGTCCCTTGTATCACCA
TGGACCCTCATGATAATTTTGTTTCTTTCACTTTCTACTCTGTTGACAACCATTGTCTCCTCTTATTTTC
TTTTCATTTTCTGTAACTTTTTCGTTAAACTTTAGCTTGCATTTGTAACGAATTTTTAAATTCACTTTTG
TTTATTTGTCAGATTGTAAGTACTTTCTCTAATCACTTTTTTTTCAAGGCAATCAGGGTATATTATATTG
TACTTCAGCACAGTTTTAGAGAACAATTGTTATAATTAAATGATAAGGTAGAATATTTCTGCATATAAAT
TCTGGCTGGCGTGGAAATATTCTTATTGGTAGAAACAACTACACCCTGGTCATCATCCTGCCTTTCTCTT
TATGGTTACAATGATATACACTGTTTGAGATGAGGATAAAATACTCTGAGTCCAAACCGGGCCCCTCTGC
TAACCATGTTCATGCCTTCTTCTCTTTCCTACAGCTCCTGGGCAACGTGCTGGTTGTTGTGCTGTCTCAT
CATTTTGGCAAAGAATTCGCCACCATGGGCCAAATTGTGGCCGTGTTCCAAGCCATCCCCGAGATTCTGA
ACGAGGCCATCAACATCGTCATCATCGTGATTATTATGTTTACACTGATTAAAGGCGTGTTTAATCTGTA
CAAGTCCGGACTGTTCCAGCTCGTGATCTTTCTGCTGCTGTGTGGCAAAAGGTGCGACAGCTCTCTGCTG
AGCGGCTTCAACCTCGAGACCGTGCACTTCAACATGTCTCTGCTGTCCAGCATCCCTATGGTGAGCGAAC
AGCAGCACTGCATCCAGCACAACCACAGCAGCATTACCTTCTCTCTGCTCACCAACAAGTCCGACCTCGA
GAAGTGCAACTTTACAAGGCTGCAAGCCGTGGATAGAGTGATCTTCGATCTGTTTAGAGAGTTTCACCAC
AGAGTCGGAGACTTCCCCGTCACCAGCGATCTGAAGTGTAGCCACAACACCAGCTATAGAGTGATCGAGT
ACGAGGTCACAAAGGAGTCTCTGCCCAGACTGCAAGAGGCTGTGAGCACCCTCTTTCCCGATCTGCATCT
GAGCGAGGACAGATTTCTGCAGATCCAAGCCCACGACGACAAGAACTGCACCGGACTGCACCCTCTCAAC
TATCTGAGACTGCTGAAGGAGAACAGCGAGACACACTACAAGGTGAGGAAGCTGATGAAGCTCTTCCAGT
GGTCTCTGTCCGATGAAACCGGCTCCCCTCTGCCCGGCGGCCATTGCCTCGAGAGATGGCTGATCTTCGC
TAGCGACATCAAGTGCTTCGATAACGCCGCCATCGCTAAGTGCAACAAGGAGCATGATGAGGAGTTCTGC
GACATGCTCAGACTCTTCGACTACAACAAGGCCAGCATCGCTAAGCTGAGGGGAGAAGCTAGCAGCAGCA
TCAATCTGCTGTCCGGAAGAATCAACGCTATCATCTCCGACACACTGCTCATGAGAAGCAGCCTCAAGAG
GCTGATGGGCATCCCCTACTGTAACTACACCAAGTTCTGGTATCTGAATCACACCAAGCTGGGCATCCAC
TCTCTGCCCAGATGCTGGCTGGTGTCCAATGGCAGCTACCTCAATGAAACAAAGTTCACACACGACATGG
AGGACGAAGCTGACAAACTGCTCACCGAAATGCTCAAGAAGGAGTACGTGAGAAGGCAAGAAAAGACCCC
CATTACCCTCATGGACATTCTGATGTTCTCTGTGAGCTTCTACATGTTCAGCGTGACCCTCTGCATTTGT
AACATCCCCACCCACAGACATATCACCGGACTGCCTTGTCCTAAGCCTCATAGACTGAGAAAGAACGGCA
CATGCGCTTGCGGCTTCTTCAAGAGCATCAATAGAAGCACCGGCTGGGCCAAACACTGATGTCTTCCTGG
AGCTCCAGTCATTGACTATAACGTCTCAGATCTTTTTCCCTCTGCCAAAAATTATGGGGACATCATGAAG
CCCCTTGAGCATCTGACTTCTGGCTAATAAAGGAAATTTATTTTCATTGCAATAGTGTGTTGGAATTTTT
TGTGTCTCTCACTCGGAAGGACATATGGGAGGGCAAATCATTTAAAACATCAGAATGAGTATTTGGTTTA
GAGTTTGGCAACATATGCCCATATGCTGGCTGCCATGAACAAAGGTTGGCTATAAAGAGGTCATCAGTAT
ATGAAACAGCCCCCTGCTGTCCATTCCTTATTCCATAGAAAAGCCTTGACTTGAGGTTAGATTTTTTTTA
TATTTTGTTTTGTGTTATTTTTTTCTTTAACATCCCTAAAATTTTCCTTACATGTTTTACTAGCCAGATT
TTTCCTCCTCTCCTGACTACTCCCAGTCATAGCTGTCCCTCTTCTCTTATGGAGATCCCTCGACGGATCG
GCCGCAATTCGTAATCATGTCATAGCTGTTTCCTGTGTGAAATTGTTATCCGCTCACAATTCCACACAAC
ATACGAGCCGGAAGCATAAAGTGTAAAGCCTGGGGTGCCTAATGAGTGAGCTAACTCACATTAATTGCGT
TGCGCTCACTGCCCGCTTTCCAGTCGGGAAACCTGTCGTGCCAGCTGCATTAATGAATCGGCCAACGCGC
GGGGAGAGGCGGTTTGCGTATTGGGCGCTCTTCCGCTTCCTCGCTCACTGACTCGCTGCGCTCGGTCGTT
CGGCTGCGGCGAGCGGTATCAGCTCACTCAAAGGCGGTAATACGGTTATCCACAGAATCAGGGGATAACG
CAGGAAAGAACATGTGAGCAAAAGGCCAGCAAAAGGCCAGGAACCGTAAAAAGGCCGCGTTGCTGGCGTT
TTTCCATAGGCTCCGCCCCCCTGACGAGCATCACAAAAATCGACGCTCAAGTCAGAGGTGGCGAAACCCG
ACAGGACTATAAAGATACCAGGCGTTTCCCCCTGGAAGCTCCCTCGTGCGCTCTCCTGTTCCGACCCTGC
CGCTTACCGGATACCTGTCCGCCTTTCTCCCTTCGGGAAGCGTGGCGCTTTCTCATAGCTCACGCTGTAG
GTATCTCAGTTCGGTGTAGGTCGTTCGCTCCAAGCTGGGCTGTGTGCACGAACCCCCCGTTCAGCCCGAC
CGCTGCGCCTTATCCGGTAACTATCGTCTTGAGTCCAACCCGGTAAGACACGACTTATCGCCACTGGCAG
CAGCCACTGGTAACAGGATTAGCAGAGCGAGGTATGTAGGCGGTGCTACAGAGTTCTTGAAGTGGTGGCC
TAACTACGGCTACACTAGAAGAACAGTATTTGGTATCTGCGCTCTGCTGAAGCCAGTTACCTTCGGAAAA
AGAGTTGGTAGCTCTTGATCCGGCAAACAAACCACCGCTGGTAGCGGTGGTTTTTTTGTTTGCAAGCAGC
AGATTACGCGCAGAAAAAAAGGATCTCAAGAAGATCCTTTGATCTTTTCTACGGGGTCTGACGCTCAGTG
GAACGAAAACTCACGTTAAGGGATTTTGGTCATGAGATTATCAAAAAGGATCTTCACCTAGATCCTTTTA
AATTAAAAATGAAGTTTTAAATCAATCTAAAGTATATATGAGTAAACTTGGTCTGACAGTTACCAATGCT
TAATCAGTGAGGCACCTATCTCAGCGATCTGTCTATTTCGTTCATCCATAGTTGCCTGACTCCCCGTCGT
GTAGATAACTACGATACGGGAGGGCTTACCATCTGGCCCCAGTGCTGCAATGATACCGCGAGACCCACGC
TCACCGGCACCAGATTTATCAGCAATAAACCAGCCAGCCGGAAGGGCCGAGCGCAGAAGTGGTCCTGCAA
CTTTATCCGCCTCCATCCAGTCTATTAATTGTTGCCGGGAAGCTAGAGTAAGTAGTTCGCCAGTTAATAG
TTTGCGCAACGTTGTTGCCATTGCTACAGGCATCGTGGTGTCACGCTCGTCGTTTGGTATGGCTTCATTC
AGCTCCGGTTCCCAACGATCAAGGCGAGTTACATGATCCCCCATGTTGTGCAAAAAAGCGGTTAGCTCCT
TCGGTCCTCCGATCGTTGTCAGAAGTAAGTTGGCCGCAGTGTTATCACTCATGGTTATGGCAGCACTGCA
TAATTCTCTTACTGTCATGCCATCCGTAAGATGCTTTTCTGTGACTGGTGAGTACTCAACCAAGTCATTC
TGAGAATAGTGTATGCGGCGACCGAGTTGCTCTTGCCCGGCGTCAATACGGGATAATACCGCGCCACATA
GCAGAACTTTAAAAGTGCTCATCATTGGAAAACGTTCTTCGGGGCGAAAACTCTCAAGGATCTTACCGCT
GTTGAGATCCAGTTCGATGTAACCCACTCGTGCACCCAACTGATCTTCAGCATCTTTTACTTTCACCAGC
GTTTCTGGGTGAGCAAAAACAGGAAGGCAAAATGCCGCAAAAAAGGGAATAAGGGCGACACGGAAATGTT
GAATACTCATACTCTTCCTTTTTCAATATTATTGAAGCATTTATCAGGGTTATTGTCTCATGAGCGGATA
CATATTTGAATGTATTTAGAAAAATAAACAAATAGGGGTTCCGCGCACATTTCCCCGAAAAGTGCCACCT
AAATTGTAAGCGTTAATATTTTGTTAAAATTCGCGTTAAATTTTTGTTAAATCAGCTCATTTTTTAACCA
ATAGGCCGAAATCGGCAAAATCCCTTATAAATCAAAAGAATAGACCGAGATAGGGT
[37 nt withheld, positions 5587-5623]
AAAGAACGTGGACTCCAACGTCAAAGG
[49 nt withheld, positions 5651-5699]
T
[91 nt withheld, positions 5701-5791]
G
[124 nt withheld, positions 5793-5916]
CCCATTCGCCATTCAGGCTGCGCAACTGTTGGGAAGGGCGATCGGTGCGGGCCTCTTCGCTATTACGCCA
GCTGGCGAAAGGGGGATGTGCTGCAAGGCGATTAAGTTGGGTAACGCCAGGGTTTTCCCAGTCACGACGT
TGTAAAACGACGGCCAGTGAGCGCGCGTAATACGACTCACTATAGGGCGAATTGGAGCTCCACCGCGGTG
